>Addgene plasmid #57823 | pLKO5.sgRNA.EFS.tRFP | addgene full sequence | sequence record 352445 | Addgene NGS Result
CTCTTCCGCTTCCTCGCTCACTGACTCGCTGCGCTCGGTCGTTCGGCTGCGGCGAGCGGTATCAGCTCAC
TCAAAGGCGGTAATACGGTTATCCACAGAATCAGGGGATAACGCAGGAAAGAACATGTGAGCAAAAGGCC
AGCAAAAGGCCAGGAACCGTAAAAAGGCCGCGTTGCTGGCGTTTTTCCATAGGCTCCGCCCCCCTGACGA
GCATCACAAAAATCGACGCTCAAGTCAGAGGTGGCGAAACCCGACAGGACTATAAAGATACCAGGCGTTT
CCCCCTGGAAGCTCCCTCGTGCGCTCTCCTGTTCCGACCCTGCCGCTTACCGGATACCTGTCCGCCTTTC
TCCCTTCGGGAAGCGTGGCGCTTTCTCATAGCTCACGCTGTAGGTATCTCAGTTCGGTGTAGGTCGTTCG
CTCCAAGCTGGGCTGTGTGCACGAACCCCCCGTTCAGCCCGACCGCTGCGCCTTATCCGGTAACTATCGT
CTTGAGTCCAACCCGGTAAGACACGACTTATCGCCACTGGCAGCAGCCACTGGTAACAGGATTAGCAGAG
CGAGGTATGTAGGCGGTGCTACAGAGTTCTTGAAGTGGTGGCCTAACTACGGCTACACTAGAAGAACAGT
ATTTGGTATCTGCGCTCTGCTGAAGCCAGTTACCTTCGGAAAAAGAGTTGGTAGCTCTTGATCCGGCAAA
CAAACCACCGCTGGTAGCGGTGGTTTTTTTGTTTGCAAGCAGCAGATTACGCGCAGAAAAAAAGGATCTC
AAGAAGATCCTTTGATCTTTTCTACGGGGTCTGACGCTCAGTGGAACGAAAACTCACGTTAAGGGATTTT
GGTCATGAGATTATCAAAAAGGATCTTCACCTAGATCCTTTTAAATTAAAAATGAAGTTTTAAATCAATC
TAAAGTATATATGAGTAAACTTGGTCTGACAGTTACCAATGCTTAATCAGTGAGGCACCTATCTCAGCGA
TCTGTCTATTTCGTTCATCCATAGTTGCCTGACTCCCCGTCGTGTAGATAACTACGATACGGGAGGGCTT
ACCATCTGGCCCCAGTGCTGCAATGATACCGCGAGACCCACGCTCACCGGCTCCAGATTTATCAGCAATA
AACCAGCCAGCCGGAAGGGCCGAGCGCAGAAGTGGTCCTGCAACTTTATCCGCCTCCATCCAGTCTATTA
ATTGTTGCCGGGAAGCTAGAGTAAGTAGTTCGCCAGTTAATAGTTTGCGCAACGTTGTTGCCATTGCTAC
AGGCATCGTGGTGTCACGCTCGTCGTTTGGTATGGCTTCATTCAGCTCCGGTTCCCAACGATCAAGGCGA
GTTACATGATCCCCCATGTTGTGCAAAAAAGCGGTTAGCTCCTTCGGTCCTCCGATCGTTGTCAGAAGTA
AGTTGGCCGCAGTGTTATCACTCATGGTTATGGCAGCACTGCATAATTCTCTTACTGTCATGCCATCCGT
AAGATGCTTTTCTGTGACTGGTGAGTACTCAACCAAGTCATTCTGAGAATAGTGTATGCGGCGACCGAGT
TGCTCTTGCCCGGCGTCAATACGGGATAATACCGCGCCACATAGCAGAACTTTAAAAGTGCTCATCATTG
GAAAACGTTCTTCGGGGCGAAAACTCTCAAGGATCTTACCGCTGTTGAGATCCAGTTCGATGTAACCCAC
TCGTGCACCCAACTGATCTTCAGCATCTTTTACTTTCACCAGCGTTTCTGGGTGAGCAAAAACAGGAAGG
CAAAATGCCGCAAAAAAGGGAATAAGGGCGACACGGAAATGTTGAATACTCATACTCTTCCTTTTTCAAT
ATTATTGAAGCATTTATCAGGGTTATTGTCTCATGAGCGGATACATATTTGAATGTATTTAGAAAAATAA
ACAAATAGGGGTTCCGCGCACATTTCCCCGAAAAGTGCCACCTAAATTGTAAGCGTTAATATTTTGTTAA
AATTCGCGTTAAATTTTTGTTAAATCAGCTCATTTTTTAACCAATAGGCCGAAATCGGCAAAATCCCTTA
TAAATCAAAAGAATAGACCGAGATAGGGT
[37 nt withheld, positions 2060-2096]
AAAGAACGTGGACTCCAACGTCAAAGG
[49 nt withheld, positions 2124-2172]
T
[91 nt withheld, positions 2174-2264]
G
[124 nt withheld, positions 2266-2389]
CCCATTCGCCATTCAGGCTGCGCAACTGTTGGGAAGGGCGATCGGTGCGGGCCTCTTCGCTATTACGCCA
GCTGGCGAAAGGGGGATGTGCTGCAAGGCGATTAAGTTGGGTAACGCCAGGGTTTTCCCAGTCACGACGT
TGTAAAACGACGGCCAGTGAGCGCGCGTAATACGACTCACTATAGGGCGAATTGGGTACGTCCCTAGGCC
TCCAAAAAAGCCTCCTCACTACTTCTGGAATAGCTCAGAGGCCGAGGCGGCCTCGGCCTCTGCATAAATA
AAAAAAATTAGTCAGCCATGGGGCGGAGAATGGGCGGAACTGGGCGGAGTTAGGGGCGGGATGGGCGGAG
TTAGGGGCGGGATAGCTAGAGCCAGACATGATAAGATACATTGATGAGTTTGGACAAACCACAACTAGAA
TGCAGTGAAAAAAATGCTTTATTTGTGAAATTTGTGATGCTATTGCTTTATTTGTAACCATTATAAGCTG
CAATAAACAAGTTCCTCTCACTCTCTGATATTCATTTCTTTGCAAGTTATAAATACTGAATAATAAGATG
ACATGAACTACTATACGTACTGCTAGAGATTTTCCACACTGACTAAAAGGGTCTGAGGGATCTCTAGTTA
CCAGAGTCACACAACAGACGGGCACACACTACTTGAAGCACTCAAGGCAAGCTTTATTGAGGCTTAAGCA
GTGGGTTCCCTAGTTAGCCAGAGAGCTCCCAGGCTCAGATCTGGTCTAACCAGAGAGACCCAGTACAAGC
AAAAAGCAGATCTTGTCTTCGTTGGGAGTGAATTAGCCCTTCCAGTCCCCCCTTTTCTTTTAAAAAGTGG
CTAAGATCTACAGCTGCCTTGTAAGTCATTGGTCTTAAAGTCGACGCGGGGAGGCGGCCCAAAGGGAGAT
CCGACTCGTCTGAGGGCGAAGGCGAAGACGCGGAAGAGGCCGCAGAGCCGGCAGCAGGCCGCGGGAAGGA
AGGTCCGCTGGATTGAGGGCCGAAGGGACGTAGCAGAAGGACGTCCCGCGCAGAATCCAGGTGGCAACAC
AGGCGAGCAGCCAAGGAAAGGACGATGATTTCCCCGACAACACCACGGAATTGTCAGTGCCCAACAGCCG
AGCCCCTGTCCAGCAGCGGGCAAGGCAGGCGGCGATGAGTTCCGCCGTGGCAATAGGGAGGGGGAAAGCG
AAAGTCCCGGAAAGGAGCTGACAGGTGGTGGCAATGCCCCAACCAGTGGGGGTTGCGTCAGCAAACACAG
TGCACACCACGCCACGTTGCCTGACAACGGGCCACAACTCCTCATAAAGAGACAGCAACCAGGATTTATA
CAAGGAGGAGAAAATGAAAGCCATACGGGAAGCAATAGCATGATACAAAGGCATTAAAGCAGCGTATCCA
CATAGCGTAAAAGGAGCAACATAGTTAAGAATACCAGTCAATCTTTCACAAATTTTGTAATCCAGAGGTT
GATTGTCGACTTAACGCGTGGTACCTCAATTAAGTTTGTGCCCCAGTTTGCTAGGGAGGTCGCAGTATCT
GGCCACAGCCACCTCGTGCTGCTCGACGTAGGTCTCTTTGTCGGCCTCCTTGATTCTTTCCAGTCTGTGG
TCCACATAGTAGACGCCGGGCATCTTGAGGTTCTTAGCGGGTTTCTTGGATCTGTATGTGGTCTTGAAGT
TGCAGATCAGGTGGCCCCCGCCCACGAGCTTCAGGGCCATGTCGCTTCTGCCTTCCAGGCCGCCGTCAGC
GGGGTACAGCATCTCGGTGTTGGCCTCCCAGCCGAGTGTTTTCTTCTGCATCACAGGGCCGTTGGATGGG
AAGTTCACCCCTCTGATCTTGACGTTGTAGATGAGGCAGCCGTCCTGGAGGCTGGTGTCCTGGGTAGCGG
TCAGCACGCCCCCGTCTTCGTATGTGGTGACTCTCTCCCATGTGAAGCCCTCAGGGAAGGACTGCTTAAA
GAAGTCGGGGATGCCCTGGGTGTGGTTGATGAAGGTTCTGCTGCCGTACATGAAGCTGGTAGCCAGGATG
TCGAAGGCGAAGGGGAGAGGGCCGCCCTCGACCACCTTGATTCTCATGGTCTGGGTGCCCTCGTAGGGCT
TGCCTTCGCCCTCGGATGTGCACTTGAAGTGGTGGTTGTTCACGGTGCCCTCCATGTACAGCTTCATGTG
CATGTTCTCCTTAATCAGCTCTTCGCCCTTAGACACCATGGTGGCAGATCCCGCGTCACGACACCTGTGT
TCTGGCGGCAAACCCGTTGCGAAAAAGAACGTTCACGGCGACTACTGCACTTATATACGGTTCTCCCCCA
CCCTCGGGAAAAAGGCGGAGCCAGTACACGACATCACTTTCCCAGTTTACCCCGCGCCACCTTCTCTAGG
CACCGGTTCAATTGCCGACCCCTCCCCCCAACTTCTCGGGGACTGTGGGCGATGTGCGCTCTGCCCACTG
ACGGGCACCGGAGCCACTCGAGCCGGCGCCAAAGTGGATCTCTGCTGTCCCTGTAATAAACCCGAAAATT
TTGAATTTTTGTAATTTGTTTTTGTAATTCTTTAGTTTGTATGTCTGTTGCTATTATGTCTACTATTCTT
TCCCCTGCACTGTACCCCCCAATCCCCCCTTTTCTTTTAAAATTGTGGATGAATACTGCCATTTGTCTCA
AGATCTAGAATTCAAAAAAGCACCGACTCGGTGCCACTTTTTCAAGTTGATAACGGACTAGCCTTATTTT
AACTTGCTATTTCTAGCTCTAAAACAGAGACGGTCACGTCTCCGGTGTTTCGTCCTTTCCACAAGATATA
TAAAGCCAAGAAATCGAAATACTTTCAAGTTACGGTAAGCATATGATAGTCCATTTTAAAACATAATTTT
AAAACTGCAAACTACCCAAGAAATTATTACTTTCTACGTCACGTATTTTGTACTAATATCTTTGTGTTTA
CAGTCAAATTAATTCTAATTATCTCTCTAACAGCCTTGTATCGTATATGCAAATATGAAGGAATCATGGG
AAATAGGCCCTCTCTGGGTCCCCTCGGGGTTGGGAGGTGGGTCTGAAACGATAATGGTGAATATCCCTGC
CTAACTCTATTCACTATAGAAAGTACAGCAAAAACTATTCTTAAACCTACCAAGCCTCCTACTATCATTA
TGAATAATTTTATATACCACAGCCAATTTGTTATGTTAAACCAATTCCACAAACTTGCCCATTTATCTAA
TTCCAATAATTCTTGTTCATTCTTTTCTTGCTGGTTTTGCGATTCTTCAATTAAGGAGTGTATTAAGCTT
GTGTAATTGTTAATTTCTCTGTCCCACTCCATCCAGGTCGTGTGATTCCAAATCTGTTCCAGAGATTTAT
TACTCCAACTAGCATTCCAAGGCACAGCAGTGGTGCAAATGAGTTTTCCAGAGCAACCCCAAATCCCCAG
GAGCTGTTGATCCTTTAGGTATCTTTCCACAGCCAGGATTCTTGCCTGGAGCTGCTTGATGCCCCAGACT
GTGAGTTGCAACAGATGCTGTTGCGCCTCAATAGCCCTCAGCAAATTGTTCTGCTGCTGCACTATACCAG
ACAATAATTGTCTGGCCTGTACCGTCAGCGTCATTGACGCTGCGCCCATAGTGCTTCCTGCTGCTCCCAA
GAACCCAAGGAACAAAGCTCCTATTCCCACTGCTCTTTTTTCTCTCTGCACCACTCTTCTCTTTGCCTTG
GTGGGTGCTACTCCTAATGGTTCAATTTTTACTACTTTATATTTATATAATTCACTTCTCCAATTGTCCC
TCATATCTCCTCCTCCAGGTCTGAAGATCAGCGGCCGCTTGCTGTGCGGTGGTCTTACTTTTGTTTTGCT
CTTCCTCTATCTTGTCTAAAGCTTCCTTGGTGTCTTTTATCTCTATCCTTTGATGCACACAATAGAGGGT
TGCTACTGTATTATATAATGATCTAAGTTCTTCTGATCCTGTCTGAAGGGATGGTTGTAGCTGTCCCAGT
ATTTGTCTACAGCCTTCTGATGTTTCTAACAGGCCAGGATTAACTGCGAATCGTTCTAGCTCCCTGCTTG
CCCATACTATATGTTTTAATTTATATTTTTTCTTTCCCCCTGGCCTTAACCGAATTTTTTCCCATCGCGA
TCTAATTCTCCCCCGCTTAATACTGACGCTCTCGCACCCATCTCTCTCCTTCTAGCCTCCGCTAGTCAAA
ATTTTTGGCGTACTCACCAGTCGCCGCCCCTCGCCTCTTGCCGTGCGCGCTTCAGCAAGCCGAGTCCTGC
GTCGAGAGAGCTCCTCTGGTTTCCCTTTCGCTTTCAAGTCCCTGTTCGGGCGCCACTGCTAGAGATTTTC
CACACTGACTAAAAGGGTCTGAGGGATCTCTAGTTACCAGAGTCACACAACAGACGGGCACACACTACTT
GAAGCACTCAAGGCAAGCTTTATTGAGGCTTAAGCAGTGGGTTCCCTAGTTAGCCAGAGAGCTCCCAGGC
TCAGATCTGGTCTAACCAGAGAGACCCGTTTATGTATCGAGCTAGGCACTTAAATACAATATCTCTGCAA
TGCGGCAATTCAGTGGTTCGTCCAATCCATGTCAGACCCGTCTGTTGCCTTCCTAATAAGGCACGATCGT
ACCACCTTACTTCCACCAATCGGCATGCACGGTGCTTTTTCTCTCCTTGTAAGGCATGTTGCTAACTCAT
CGTTACCATGTTGCAAGACTACAAGAGTATTGCATAAGACTACATTAAGCTTGCAGCTCCAGCTTTTGTT
CCCTTTAGTGAGGGTTAATTGCGCGCTTGGCGTAATCATGGTCATAGCTGTTTCCTGTGTGAAATTGTTA
TCCGCTCACAATTCCACACAACATACGAGCCGGAAGCATAAAGTGTAAAGCCTGGGGTGCCTAATGAGTG
AGCTAACTCACATTAATTGCGTTGCGCTCACTGCCCGCTTTCCAGTCGGGAAACCTGTCGTGCCAGCTGC
ATTAATGAATCGGCCAACGCGCGGGGAGAGGCGGTTTGCGTATTGGGCG
Features (pLannotate 1.2.2; 27 found; start..end, strand, type, name):
    184..772     -  rep_origin     ori: high-copy-number ColE1/pMB1/pBR322/pUC origin of replication
    943..1803    -  CDS            AmpR: β-lactamase; bla; confers resistance to ampicillin, carbenicillin, and related antibiotics
   1804..1908    -  promoter       AmpR promoter: bla
   1961..2389    -  rep_origin     f1 ori (sequence partly withheld): f1 bacteriophage origin of replication; arrow indicates direction of (+) strand synthesis
   2394..2549    -  CDS            lacZα (fragment): LacZα fragment of β-galactosidase; lacZ fragment
   2557..2575    +  promoter       T7 promoter: promoter for bacteriophage T7 RNA polymerase
   2596..2731    -  rep_origin     SV40 ori: SV40 origin of replication
   2771..2892    -  polyA_signal   SV40 poly(A) signal: SV40 polyadenylation signal
   2970..3203    -  LTR            3' LTR (ΔU3): self-inactivating 3' long terminal repeat (LTR) from HIV-1
   3205..3224    -  misc_feature   cPPT/CTS (fragment): central polypurine tract and central termination sequence of HIV-1
   3275..3863    -  misc_feature   WPRE: woodchuck hepatitis virus posttranscriptional regulatory element
   3885..4598    -  CDS            TagRFP: monomeric derivative of red fluorescent protein from Entacmaea quadricolor (Merzlyak et al., 2007) mammalian codon-optimized
   4624..4835    -  promoter       EF-1α core promoter: core promoter for human elongation factor EF-1α
   4904..5021    -  misc_feature   cPPT/CTS: central polypurine tract and central termination sequence of HIV-1
   5069..5144    -  misc_RNA       gRNA scaffold: guide RNA scaffold for the Streptococcus pyogenes CRISPR/Cas9 system
   5171..5411    -  promoter       U6 promoter: RNA polymerase III promoter for human U6 snRNA
   5415..5441    -  CDS            Rev (fragment): human immunodeficiency virus 1 (HIV-1) Rev protein; rev; enhances nuclear export of unspliced and incompletely spliced viral mRNAs
   5818..6051    -  misc_feature   RRE: The Rev response element (RRE) of HIV-1 allows for Rev-dependent mRNA export from the nucleus to the cytoplasm.
   6197..6560    -  CDS            HIV-1 gag (fragment): gag protein from human immunodeficiency virus 1; gag
   6544..6669    -  misc_feature   HIV-1 Ψ: packaging signal of human immunodeficiency virus type 1
   6716..6896    -  LTR            5' LTR (truncated): truncated 5' long terminal repeat (LTR) from HIV-1
   6897..7123    -  promoter       RSV promoter: Rous sarcoma virus enhancer/promoter
   7151..7169    -  promoter       T3 promoter: promoter for bacteriophage T3 RNA polymerase
   7214..7230    -  protein_bind   lac operator: The lac repressor binds to the lac operator to inhibit transcription in E. coli. This inhibition can be relieved by adding lactose or isopropyl-β-D-thiogalactopyranoside (IPTG). lac repressor encoded by lacI
   7238..7268    -  promoter       lac promoter: promoter for the E. coli lac operon
   7283..7304    -  protein_bind   CAP binding site: CAP binding activates transcription in the presence of cAMP. E. coli catabolite activator protein
   7317..1       -  CDS            lacI (fragment) (across the origin): lac repressor; lacI; The lac repressor binds to the lac operator to inhibit transcription in E. coli. This inhibition can be relieved by adding lactose or isopropyl-β-D-thiogalactopyranoside (IPTG).
