[The description below was written by a language model from this plasmid's Addgene catalogue record and pLannotate feature annotations shown in this document.]
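Description:
pLKO5.sgRNA.EFS.tRFP is a 7,408 bp third-generation lentiviral CRISPR vector built on the pLKO.005 backbone, designed to deliver a Streptococcus pyogenes single guide RNA together with a red fluorescent marker but without Cas9 itself. In bacteria it is maintained as a high-copy plasmid through a ColE1/pUC-type origin and selected with ampicillin via the β-lactamase gene. An f1 origin, lacZα and lac regulatory remnants, and T7/T3 promoters are leftover cloning-vector elements.

The viral genome is transcribed in packaging cells from an RSV promoter fused to a truncated HIV-1 5' LTR, which makes expression Tat-independent. It carries the Ψ packaging signal, a gag fragment, the Rev response element for nuclear export of the full-length RNA, and a cPPT/CTS. The 3' LTR has a U3 deletion, so the integrated provirus is self-inactivating, and it is followed by an SV40 polyadenylation signal and SV40 origin.

Between the LTRs are two expression units. A human U6 RNA polymerase III promoter drives the sgRNA, consisting of a cloning position followed by the SpCas9 guide scaffold. Target-specific spacers are inserted through BsmBI sites, and the depositor notes that the 1.9 kb stuffer of the parental backbone is absent. Downstream, the short EF-1α (EFS) core promoter drives mammalian codon-optimized TagRFP, with a WPRE enhancing transcript expression.

TagRFP fluorescence allows transduced cells to be identified or sorted. Because no nuclease is encoded, Cas9 must be supplied separately, for example from a second vector or a Cas9-expressing cell or animal. The associated publication used the system for combinatorial genome editing to model myeloid malignancies in mice.
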