Addgene plasmid #57823: pLKO5.sgRNA.EFS.tRFP
Purpose: 3rd generation Lentiviral Vector for Sp sgRNA delivery without SpCas9, tagRFP, EFS Promoter driven
Depositing lab: Benjamin Ebert. Depositing organization: Brigham and Women's Hospital. Publication: Generation of mouse models of myeloid malignancy with combinatorial genetic lesions using CRISPR-Cas9 genome editing. Heckl D, Kowalczyk MS, Yudovich D, Belizaire R, Puram RV, McConkey ME, Thielke A, Aster JC, Regev A, Ebert BL. Nat Biotechnol. 2014 Jun 22. doi: 10.1038/nbt.2951. PubMed 24952903.
Backbone
  Vector backbone: pLKO.005
  Total vector size (bp): 7408
  Vector type: Lentiviral, CRISPR
Growth in bacteria
  Bacterial resistance: Ampicillin, 100 μg/mL
  Growth temperature: 37°C
  Growth strain: Stbl3
  Copy number: High Copy
Gene/Insert 1
  Gene/Insert name: sgRNA
  Insert size (bp): 75
Gene/Insert 2
  Gene/Insert name: EFS (alt name: short EF1-alpha promoter)
  Insert size (bp): 250
Gene/Insert 3
  Gene/Insert name: tagRFP
  Species: Synthetic
  Insert size (bp): 700
Terms and licenses: Academic/Nonprofit Terms; Industry Terms: Not Available to Industry
Depositor comments: Use BsmBI sites for sgRNA cloning. Note that this plasmid does NOT contain the 1.9kb stuffer from the pLKO.005 vector backbone.
How to cite: pLKO5.sgRNA.EFS.tRFP was a gift from Benjamin Ebert (Addgene plasmid # 57823 ; http://n2t.net/addgene:57823 ; RRID:Addgene_57823)
